Addgene plasmid #41934: MSCV N-term HA-FLAG puro BRD7
Depositing lab: Stephen Elledge. Depositing organization: Harvard Medical School. Publication: Polybromo-associated BRG1-associated factor components BRD7 and BAF180 are critical regulators of p53 required for induction of replicative senescence. Burrows AE, Smogorzewska A, Elledge SJ. Proc Natl Acad Sci U S A. 2010 Aug 10;107(32):14280-5. doi: 10.1073/pnas.1009559107. Epub 2010 Jul 26. PubMed 20660729.
Backbone
  Vector backbone: MSCV
  Backbone size w/o insert (bp): 7556
  Vector type: Mammalian Expression, Retroviral
  Selectable markers: Puromycin
Growth in bacteria
  Bacterial resistance: Ampicillin, 100 μg/mL
  Growth temperature: 37°C
  Growth strain: DH5alpha
  Copy number: High Copy
Gene/Insert
  Gene/Insert name: BRD7 (alt name: ENSG00000166164)
  Species: H. sapiens (human)
  Entrez Gene: BRD7 (a.k.a. BP75, CELTIX1, NAG4)
  Tag / fusion protein: HA-Flag (N terminal on backbone)
  Cloning method: Gateway Cloning
  Sequencing primers: 5′ pLXSN-5; 3′ MSCV-rev
Terms and licenses: Academic/Nonprofit Terms; Industry Terms: Not Available to Industry
How to cite: MSCV N-term HA-FLAG puro BRD7 was a gift from Stephen Elledge (Addgene plasmid # 41934 ; http://n2t.net/addgene:41934 ; RRID:Addgene_41934)
