[The description below was written by a language model from this plasmid's Addgene catalogue record.]
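Description:
MSCV N-term HA-FLAG puro BRD7 is a retroviral mammalian expression plasmid built on the murine stem cell virus (MSCV) backbone, which is listed at about 7.6 kb without the insert. It is maintained in bacteria as a high-copy plasmid under ampicillin selection, and it carries a puromycin marker for selecting transduced or transfected mammalian cells. As a gammaretroviral transfer vector, an MSCV plasmid is normally introduced into a packaging cell line to produce virus. That virus integrates the region between the long terminal repeats into the genome of dividing target cells, giving stable expression. No feature table accompanies the record, so the promoter driving the insert, the promoter driving the puromycin gene and the bacterial origin are not explicitly stated. In MSCV vectors the 5′ LTR typically drives transcription of the cloned gene.

The payload is human BRD7, a bromodomain-containing protein also known as BP75, CELTIX1 or NAG4. It was inserted by Gateway recombination, so recombination-site scars are expected to flank the open reading frame. The backbone supplies a tandem HA-FLAG epitope tag fused to the N terminus of BRD7. This tag allows detection by immunoblotting or immunofluorescence, as well as single or sequential affinity purification of the protein and its binding partners.

The associated publication identifies BRD7 and BAF180, components of the polybromo-associated BRG1-associated factor chromatin remodelling complex, as regulators of p53 required for replicative senescence. The construct is therefore suited to stable expression of tagged BRD7 in mammalian cells for interaction, localisation and functional or rescue studies in that context.
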