>Addgene plasmid #41934 | MSCV N-term HA-FLAG puro BRD7 | addgene partial sequence | sequence record 63208 | pLSXN5
CAGCCCTCACTCCTTCTCTAGGCGCCGGAATTAGATCTGCCACCATGGACTACAAGGATGACGATGACAA
GCTCGATGGAGGATACCCATACGATGTTCCAGATTACGCTGCTCGAGGTTATCAAACAAGTTTGTACAAA
AAAGCAGGCTTCATGGGCAAGAAGCACAAGAAGCACAAGTCGGACAAACACCTCTACGAGGAGTATGTAG
AGAAGCCCTTGAAGCTGGTCCTCAAAGTAGGAGGGAACGAAGTCACCGAACTCTCCACGGGCAGCTCGGG
GCACGACTCCAGCCTCTTCGAAGACAAAAACGATCATGACAAACACAAGGACAGAAAGCGGAAAAAGAGA
AAGAAAGGAGAGAAGCAGATTCCAGGGGAAGAAAAGGGGAGAAAACGGAGAAGAGTTAAGGAGGATAAAA
AGAAGCGAGATCGAGACCGGGTGGAGAATGAGGCAGAAAAAGATCTCCAGTGTCACGCCCCTGTGAGATT
AGACTTGCCTCCTGAGAAGCCTCTCACAAGCTCTTTAGCCAAACAAGAAGAAGTAGAACAGACACCCCTT
CAAGAAGCTTTGAATCAACTGATGAGACAATTGCAGAGAAAAGATCCAAGTGCTTTCTTTTCATTTCCTG
TGACTGATTTTATTGCTCCTGGCTACTCCATGATCATTAAACACCCAATGGATTTTAGTACCATGAAAGA
AAAGATCAAGAACAATGACTATCAGTCCATAGAAGAACTAAAGGATAACTTCAAACTAATGTGTACTAAT
GCCATGATTTACAATAAACCAGAGACCATTTATTATAAAGCTGCAAAGAAGCTGTTGCACTCAGGAATGA
AAATTCTTAGCCAGGAAAGAATTCAGAGCCTGAAGCAGAGCATAGACTTCATGGCTGACTTGCAGAAAAC
TCGAAAGCAGAAAGATGGAACAGACACCTCACAGAGTGGGGAGGACGGAGGCTGCTGGCAGAGAGAGAGA
GAGGA
